Addgene plasmid #67077: pCellFree_G03 MAPK13
Purpose: Standard for cell-free expression benchmarking.
Depositing lab: Kirill Alexandrov. Depositing organization: University of Queensland. Publication: Performance benchmarking of four cell-free protein expression systems. Gagoski D, Polinkovsky ME, Mureev S, Kunert A, Johnston W, Gambin Y, Alexandrov K. Biotechnol Bioeng. 2015 Aug 24. doi: 10.1002/bit.25814. PubMed 26301602.
Backbone
  Vector backbone: pCellFree_G03
  Vector type: Cell-free expression
Growth in bacteria
  Bacterial resistance: Ampicillin, 100 μg/mL
  Growth temperature: 37°C
  Growth strain: DH5alpha
  Copy number: High Copy
Gene/Insert
  Gene/Insert name: MAPK13 (alt name: Mitogen-activated protein kinase 13)
  Species: H. sapiens (human)
  Entrez Gene: MAPK13 (a.k.a. MAPK 13, MAPK-13, PRKM13, SAPK4, p38delta)
  Promoter: T7
  Tag / fusion protein: His (N terminal on backbone); EGFP (N terminal on backbone)
  Cloning method: Gateway Cloning
  Sequencing primers: 5′ EGFP-C; 3′ T7 terminal
Terms and licenses: Academic/Nonprofit Terms; Industry Terms: Not Available to Industry
How to cite: pCellFree_G03 MAPK13 was a gift from Kirill Alexandrov (Addgene plasmid # 67077 ; http://n2t.net/addgene:67077 ; RRID:Addgene_67077)
