[The description below was written by a language model from this plasmid's Addgene catalogue record.]
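Description:
pCellFree_G03 MAPK13 is a cell-free expression plasmid built on the pCellFree_G03 backbone, designed to serve as a template for in vitro transcription and translation rather than for expression in living cells. It is propagated in E. coli as a high-copy plasmid under ampicillin selection. The record does not name the origin of replication, and no feature table is provided, so other backbone elements such as translation leader sequences cannot be confirmed from the information given.

The insert is human MAPK13, encoding mitogen-activated protein kinase 13 (also known as p38delta or SAPK4), a member of the p38 stress-activated MAP kinase family. It was introduced by Gateway recombination cloning, which places the open reading frame downstream of tags supplied by the backbone. Transcription is driven by a T7 promoter, so RNA is produced by T7 RNA polymerase, either added to or present in the cell-free reaction. The listing of a T7 terminator sequencing primer suggests that a T7 terminator lies downstream of the insert. The encoded product carries an N-terminal His tag and an N-terminal EGFP fusion. The His tag allows affinity capture or detection, and the EGFP moiety gives a fluorescent readout of yield and of the integrity of the translated protein.

The stated purpose is to act as a standard for benchmarking cell-free expression, and the plasmid comes from a study comparing the performance of four cell-free protein expression systems. In that setting, a fluorescently tagged human kinase offers a defined test protein whose expression level and quality can be compared across different lysates.
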