>Addgene plasmid #67077 | pCellFree_G03 MAPK13 | addgene partial sequence | sequence record 119719 | EGFP-N 5'-CGTCGCCGTCCAGCTCGACCAG-3'
GCTCCTCGCCCTTGCTTGTGCCGTGGTGATGGTGGTGATGGTGGTGACCAGAGGTGCCCATGGTTTCACT
TACGTGTTTAATGTCTTTACAGACTTTATACATTACTGTCATGGTTAAATAAAATAAAATAAAATAAAAT
AAAATAAAATAAAATAAAATAAAATAAAATAAAATAAACTTAAGATGTCCCTATAGTGAGTCGTATTAGA
CGTCAGGTGGCACTTTTCGGGGAAATGTGCGCGGAACCCCTATTTGTTTATTTTTCTAAATACATTCAAA
TATGTATCCGCTCATGAGACAATAACCCTGATAAATGCTTCAATAATATTGAAAAAGGAAGAGTATGAGT
ATTCAACATTTCCGTGTCGCCCTTATTCCCTTTTTTGCGGCATTTTGCCTTCCTGTTTTTGCTCACCCAG
AAACGCTGGTGAAAGTAAAAGATGCTGAAGATCAGTTGGGTGCACGAGTGGGTTACATCGAACTGGATCT
CAACAGCGGTAAGATCCTTGAGAGTTTTCGCCCCGAAGAACGTTTTCCAATGATGAGCACTTTTAAAGTT
CTGCTATGTGGCGCGGTATTATCCCGTATTGACGCCGGGCAAGAGCAACTCGGTCGCCGCATACACTATT
CTCAGAATGACTTGGTTGAGTACTCACCAGTCACAGAAAAGCATCTTACGGATGGCATGACAGTAAGAGA
ATTATGCAGTGCTGCCATAACCATGAGTGATAACACTGCGGCCAACTTACTTCTGACAACGATCGGAGGA
CCGAAGGAGCTAACCGCTTTTTTGCACAACATGGGGGATCATGTAACTCGCCTTGATCGTTGGGAACCGG
AGCTGAATGAAGCCATACCAAACGACGAGCGTGACACCACGATGCCTGTAGCAATGGCAACAACGTTGCG
CAAACTATTAACTGGCGAACTACTTACTCTAGCTTCCCGGCAACAATTAATAGACTGGATGGAGGCGGAT
AAAGTTGCAGGACCACTTCTGCGCTCGGCCCTTCCGGCTGGCTGGTT
