>Addgene plasmid #67077 | pCellFree_G03 MAPK13 | addgene partial sequence | sequence record 119720 | T7term 5'-GCTAGTTATTGCTCAGCGG-3'
TACCACGCGTACCCAACACACGGACACATGCACGAACACGCATGCAGAGAGATCATACATCATCTATAGA
GAAGTACACGTAAAAGTAAGACTCGCTCGTCTGCCAGCTACAACCGAGAAGGCGACGTGAAAGGAACAAG
AAAGGAGGAGGAGGGCGGCCGCTTACACCACTTTGTACAAGAAAGTTGGGTACAGCTTCATGCCACTCCG
GCGCCGTGAGTCCTTCCGGGCAATGGGGCTGAAGTTCACAATCTCCTTGTAGATGTGCTGCTTCCATTCA
TCCACTGTGAGTTTCTCGTGTTCTAAGGAATCATCAAACGGCTGCTGGGCCTCCGTCTCTTCCTCAGGGT
CCCGGAAGGGTTCAAAGAAGGGATGGGTGAGGGCCTGCGCGGCCGTCAGGCGCTTGTCCACGTCTAGCTC
CAGCATCTTCTCCAGCAGGTCCGCAGCCTGGGGGCTGGCCCGTGGGAACAGCTGAGTGAAATCCTTCCTG
GGGGTCTGTGGCAGGGACTGGATGTAGGATTTGGCCGCTTTGTCGTTCAGCTTCTGCACAAACTCCGTGC
CAGGCACCCCGGTCACTTTCAGGATCTGGGTCAGCTGGTCCAGGTAATCTTTCCCCTTGAACAGAGTTTT
CCCTGTCAGCATCTCTGCCATGATACAGCCCACAGACCAGATGTCCACTGTCTGGTTGTAGTGCATCCAG
CTGAGGATCACCTCGGGGGCTCGGTACCAGCGGGTCACCACGTAGCCAGTCATCTCGGCGTCTGCATGTC
GCGCCAGCCCAAAATCCAGAATCTTCAGTTCACAGTCCTCATTCACAGCCAGGTTGCCTGGCTTCAGGTC
CCTGTGCACGACCCCAGCAGAGTGGATGTACTTAAGGCCTTTGAGCATCTGATACACCAGGTACTGGATC
TTCTCCTCACTGAACTCCATCCCCATGATCTTCTGCAGATCCGTCTGCATGAAGGGCATCACCAGGTAGA
AGTCATAAAAGTTGCGCAGG
